Addgene plasmid #211133: pBiT3.1-N_RRP9:1-475
Purpose: Mammalian expression of full-length human RRP9. N-terminal HiBiT tag.
Depositing lab: Cheryl Arrowsmith. Depositing organization: University of Toronto. Publication: A Target Class Ligandability Evaluation of WD40 Repeat-Containing Proteins. Ackloo S, Li F, Szewczyk M, Seitova A, Loppnau P, Zeng H, Xu J, Ahmad S, Arnautova YA, Baghaie AJ, Beldar S, Bolotokova A, Centrella PA, Chau I, Clark MA, Cuozzo JW, Dehghani-Tafti S, Disch JS, Dong A, Dumas A, Feng JA, Ghiabi P, Gibson E, Gilmer J, Goldman B, Green SR, Guie MA, Guilinger JP, Harms N, Herasymenko O, Houliston S, Hutchinson A, Kearnes S, Keefe AD, Kimani SW, Kramer T, Kutera M, Kwak HA, Lento C, Li Y, Liu J, Loup J, Machado RAC, Mulhern CJ, Perveen S, Righetto GL, Riley P, Shrestha S, Sigel EA, Silva M, Sintchak MD, Slakman BL, Taylor RD, Thompson J, Torng W, Underkoffler C, von Rechenberg M, Walsh RT, Watson I, Wilson DJ, Wolf E, Yadav M, Yazdi AK, Zhang J, Zhang Y, Santhakumar V, Edwards AM, Barsyte-Lovejoy D, Schapira M, Brown PJ, Halabelian L, Arrowsmith CH. J Med Chem. 2025 Jan 23;68(2):1092-1112. doi: 10.1021/acs.jmedchem.4c02010. Epub 2024 Nov 4. PubMed 39495097.
Backbone
  Vector backbone: pBiT3.1-N
  Backbone manufacturer: Promega
  Vector type: Mammalian Expression
  Selectable markers: Neomycin (select with G418)
Growth in bacteria
  Bacterial resistance: Kanamycin, 50 μg/mL
  Growth temperature: 37°C
  Growth strain: DH5alpha
  Copy number: High Copy
Gene/Insert
  Gene/Insert name: RRP9:M1-S475
  Species: H. sapiens (human)
  Insert size (bp): 1425
  Mutation: wild type
  Entrez Gene: RRP9 (a.k.a. RNU3IP2, U3-55K)
  Promoter: CMV
  Tag / fusion protein: MVSGWRLFKKISGSSGGSSG (N terminal on insert)
  Cloning method: Ligation Independent Cloning
  Sequencing primers: 5′ T7; 3′ TTGCTCAGCGGTGGCAGCAG
Resource information
  A portion of this plasmid was derived from a plasmid made by: Mammalian Gene Collection (BC001113)
Terms and licenses: Academic/Nonprofit Terms; Industry Terms: Not Available to Industry
Depositor comments: 5' Cloning Site: Xho1 (not destroyed), 3' Cloning Site: Xba1 (not destroyed).
How to cite: pBiT3.1-N_RRP9:1-475 was a gift from Cheryl Arrowsmith (Addgene plasmid # 211133 ; http://n2t.net/addgene:211133 ; RRID:Addgene_211133)
