[The description below was written by a language model from this plasmid's Addgene catalogue record and pLannotate feature annotations shown in this document.]
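Description:
pBiT3.1-N_RRP9:1-475 is a mammalian expression plasmid built on Promega's pBiT3.1-N backbone that produces full-length, wild-type human RRP9 (also called RNU3IP2 or U3-55K; residues M1 to S475, a 1,425 bp insert) carrying an N-terminal HiBiT tag joined through a short glycine/serine linker. The coding sequence derives from a Mammalian Gene Collection clone and was inserted by ligation-independent cloning between XhoI and XbaI sites, both of which are retained. Transcription is driven by the CMV immediate-early enhancer and promoter, followed by a chimeric β-globin/immunoglobulin intron that generally improves mRNA processing and expression. A T7 promoter lies just upstream of the open reading frame and serves as a sequencing primer site. An SV40 polyadenylation signal is annotated downstream of the insert, listed on the opposite strand.

The plasmid replicates in E. coli at high copy from a ColE1/pUC-type origin and is selected with kanamycin, through a neo (nptII) gene expressed from the bacterial EM7 promoter, with a loxP site immediately upstream. The catalogue lists neomycin/G418 as the mammalian selectable marker. However, the feature table shows only the EM7 promoter in front of neo, and it annotates a separate SV40 early promoter–blasticidin S deaminase–synthetic poly(A) cassette that the catalogue entry does not mention, so the usable mammalian selection should be checked against the sequence.

HiBiT is a small peptide that complements the LgBiT fragment to reconstitute NanoLuc luciferase, allowing luminescent detection and quantification of the tagged protein. The construct was deposited with a study assessing the ligandability of WD40-repeat proteins, but the record does not state the specific assay in which it was used.
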