Features (pLannotate 1.2.2; 17 found; start..end, strand, type, name):
     24..105     -  polyA_signal   SV40 poly(A) signal: SV40 polyadenylation signal
    128..211     -  CDS            large T antigen (fragment): large T antigen from SV40 (simian virus 40)
    276..641     +  enhancer       CMV enhancer: human cytomegalovirus immediate early enhancer
    643..842     +  promoter       CMV promoter: human cytomegalovirus (CMV) immediate early promoter
    981..1113    +  intron         chimeric intron: chimera between introns from human β-globin and immunoglobulin heavy chain genes
   1157..1175    +  promoter       T7 promoter: promoter for bacteriophage T7 RNA polymerase
   1250..2674    +  CDS            RRP9: U3IP2_HUMAN - Also known as RNU3IP2, U355K From Homo sapiens (Human).
   2705..2723    +  misc_feature   MCS (fragment): pUC18/19 multiple cloning site
   2772..2893    -  polyA_signal   SV40 poly(A) signal: SV40 polyadenylation signal
   2916..2984    -  CDS            large T antigen (fragment): large T antigen from SV40 (simian virus 40)
   3008..3041    +  protein_bind   loxP: Cre-mediated recombination occurs in the 8-bp core sequence (GCATACAT). Cre recombinase
   3051..3098    +  promoter       EM7 promoter: synthetic bacterial promoter&nbsp
   3130..3921    +  CDS            neo: KKA2_KLEPN - Also known as kan, nptII. Experimental evidence at protein level: Swiss-Prot protein existence level 1. Resistance to kanamycin, neomycin, paromomycin, ribostamycin, butirosin and gentamicin B. From Klebsiella pneumoniae.
   4082..4670    -  rep_origin     ori: high-copy-number ColE1/pMB1/pBR322/pUC origin of replication
   4796..4844    -  polyA_signal   poly(A) signal: synthetic polyadenylation signal
   4868..5266    -  CDS            BSD: blasticidin S deaminase; Aspergillus terreus BSD; confers resistance to blasticidin
   5297..5654    -  promoter       SV40 promoter: SV40 enhancer and early promoter
>Addgene plasmid #211133 | pBiT3.1-N_RRP9:1-475 | addgene full sequence | sequence record 425940 | Addgene NGS Result
AAGACGCGTTAATTAAGACGTCGGCAGTGAAAAAAATGCTTTATTTGTGAAATTTGTGATGCTATTGCTT
TATTTGTAACCATTATAAGCTGCAATAAACAAGTTAACAACAACAATTGCATTCATTTTATGTTTCAGGT
TCAGGGGGAGGTGTGGGAGGTTTTTTAAAGCAAGTAAAACCTCTACAAATGTGGTATGGCTGATTATGAT
CCGCGGCCGCAATACGTCGACGTTATCAGCTGACTTCGTACGAGAGCCTAGGATTATGGCGCGCCACTAG
TTATTAATAGTAATCAATTACGGGGTCATTAGTTCATAGCCCATATATGGAGTTCCGCGTTACATAACTT
ACGGTAAATGGCCCGCCTGGCTGACCGCCCAACGACCCCCGCCCATTGACGTCAATAATGACGTATGTTC
CCATAGTAACGCCAATAGGGACTTTCCATTGACGTCAATGGGTGGAGTATTTACGGTAAACTGCCCACTT
GGCAGTACATCAAGTGTATCATATGCCAAGTCCGCCCCCTATTGACGTCAATGACGGTAAATGGCCCGCC
TGGCATTATGCCCAGTACATGACCTTACGGGACTTTCCTACTTGGCAGTACATCTACGTATTAGTCATCG
CTATTACCATGGTGATGCGGTTTTGGCAGTACACCAATGGGCGTGGATAGCGGTTTGACTCACGGGGATT
TCCAAGTCTCCACCCCATTGACGTCAATGGGAGTTTGTTTTGGCACCAAAATCAACGGGACTTTCCAAAA
TGTCGTAATAACCCCGCCCCGTTGACGCAAATGGGCGGTAGGCGTGTACGGTGGGAGGTCTATATAAGCA
GAGCTGGTTTAGTGAACCGTCAGATCACTAGAATCTTTATTGCGGTAGTTTATCACAGTTAAATTGCTAA
CGCAGTCAGTGCTTCTGACACAACAGTCTCGAACTTAAGCTGCAGAAGTTGGTCGTGAGGCACTGGGCAG
GTAAGTATCAAGGTTACAAGACAGGTTTAAGGAGACCAATAGAAACTGGGCTTGTCGAGACAGAGAAGAC
TCTTGCGTTTCTGATAGGCACCTATTGGTCTTACTGACATCCACTTTGCCTTTCTCTCCACAGGTGTCCA
CTCCCAGTTCAATTACAGCTCTTAAGGCTAGAGTATTAATACGACTCACTATAGGGGTTAGCGATCGCCA
TGGTGAGCGGCTGGCGGCTGTTCAAGAAGATTAGCGGGAGCTCCGGTGGCTCGAGCGGTATGTCGGCAAC
AGCGGCTGCTCGTAAGCGGGGAAAGCCGGCCTCTGGGGCCGGGGCTGGCGCGGGGGCCGGCAAGCGGCGG
CGAAAGGCCGACTCTGCGGGGGACAGGGGCAAATCCAAGGGTGGCGGCAAGATGAATGAGGAGATCTCCA
GCGACTCTGAGAGCGAGAGCCTAGCTCCAAGGAAGCCTGAGGAGGAGGAGGAGGAGGAGCTGGAGGAAAC
TGCACAGGAAAAGAAGCTGCGCTTGGCCAAGCTCTACCTAGAGCAGCTCCGTCAGCAAGAGGAGGAGAAG
GCTGAGGCCCGTGCATTTGAGGAGGACCAGGTGGCGGGGCGCCTGAAGGAGGATGTGCTTGAGCAGAGGG
GCAGGCTGCAGAAGTTGGTGGCAAAAGAGATCCAGGCCCCAGCCTCAGCTGACATTCGCGTTTTACGGGG
GCACCAGCTCTCTATCACATGTTTGGTCGTCACCCCCGATGACTCAGCCATCTTCTCTGCTGCCAAAGAC
TGCAGCATCATTAAGTGGAGCGTGGAGAGTGGACGGAAGCTGCATGTGATTCCTCGAGCCAAGAAGGGTG
CCGAGGGAAAGCCCCCTGGCCACAGCAGCCACGTCCTCTGCATGGCCATCTCCTCCGACGGCAAGTACCT
TGCCTCTGGTGACCGCAGCAAGCTCATTCTCATTTGGGAGGCCCAGAGCTGCCAGCACTTGTACACCTTC
ACAGGACACCGGGATGCAGTGTCGGGTCTGGCATTCCGCAGAGGCACCCACCAGCTCTACAGCACATCCC
ACGATCGCTCCGTGAAGGTGTGGAATGTGGCAGAGAACTCCTACGTGGAGACGCTCTTCGGACACCAGGA
CGCTGTGGCTGCACTGGATGCCTTGAGCCGGGAGTGCTGTGTGACGGCTGGGGGCCGGGATGGGACTGTA
CGTGTGTGGAAGATCCCCGAGGAGTCCCAGCTTGTCTTCTATGGCCACCAGGGCTCCATCGACTGCATCC
ACCTAATCAATGAGGAGCACATGGTGTCCGGCGCGGACGATGGCTCTGTGGCCTTGTGGGGTCTCTCCAA
GAAGCGACCACTTGCCCTGCAGCGTGAAGCTCACGGGCTGCGGGGAGAGCCAGGCCTGGAGCAGCCCTTC
TGGATATCGTCGGTGGCAGCCCTCCTCAACACAGACCTTGTGGCCACAGGCTCCCACAGCTCCTGTGTGC
GGCTTTGGCAGTGTGGGGAAGGCTTCCGGCAGCTTGACCTTCTCTGTGACATCCCCCTGGTGGGTTTTAT
CAACAGCCTCAAGTTCTCCAGCTCTGGGGACTTCCTGGTGGCTGGGGTAGGGCAGGAGCACAGGCTTGGC
CGATGGTGGAGAATCAAAGAGGCTCGGAATTCTGTCTGCATCATCCCACTCCGCAGGGTCCCTGTACCCC
CAGCTGCTGGTTCCTAATCTAGAGGTCAAGCTTCGGGGGTTTAAACCTGCAGGCATGCAAGCTGATTTGG
CTGCTGCCACCGCTGAGCAAGGCCGCTTCGAGCAGACATGATAAGATACATTGATGAGTTTGGACAAACC
ACAACTAGAATGCAGTGAAAAAAATGCTTTATTTGTGAAATTTGTGATGCTATTGCTTTATTTGTAACCA
TTATAAGCTGCAATAAACAAGTTAACAACAACAATTGCATTCATTTTATGTTTCAGGTTCAGGGGGAGAT
GTGGGAGGTTTTTTTAAGCAAGTAAAACCTCTACAAATGTGGTAAAATCTTAATTAAGACTTCTAATATA
ACTTCGTATAGCATACATTATACGAAGTTATGGTTCCACTGTTGACAATTAATCATCGGCATAGTATATC
GGCATAGTATAATACGACAAGGTGAGGAACTAAACCCAGGAGGCAGATCATGATTGAACAAGATGGATTG
CACGCAGGTTCTCCGGCCGCTTGGGTGGAGAGGCTATTCGGCTATGACTGGGCACAACAGACAATCGGCT
GCTCTGATGCCGCCGTGTTCCGGCTGTCAGCGCAGGGGCGCCCGGTTCTTTTTGTCAAGACCGACCTGTC
CGGTGCCCTGAATGAACTGCAGGACGAGGCAGCGCGGCTATCGTGGCTGGCCACGACGGGCGTTCCTTGC
GCAGCTGTGCTCGACGTTGTCACTGAAGCGGGAAGGGACTGGCTGCTATTGGGCGAAGTGCCGGGGCAGG
ATCTCCTGTCATCTCACCTTGCTCCTGCCGAGAAAGTATCCATCATGGCTGATGCAATGCGGCGGCTGCA
TACGCTTGATCCGGCTACCTGCCCATTCGACCACCAAGCGAAACATCGCATCGAGCGAGCACGTACTCGG
ATGGAAGCCGGTCTTGTCGATCAGGATGATCTGGACGAAGAGCATCAGGGGCTCGCGCCAGCCGAACTGT
TCGCCAGGCTCAAGGCGCGCATGCCCGACGGCGAGGATCTCGTCGTGACCCATGGCGATGCCTGCTTGCC
GAATATCATGGTGGAAAATGGCCGCTTTTCTGGATTCATCGACTGTGGCCGGCTGGGTGTGGCGGACCGC
TATCAGGACATAGCGTTGGCTACCCGTGATATTGCTGAAGAGCTTGGCGGCGAATGGGCTGACCGCTTCC
TCGTGCTTTACGGTATCGCCGCTCCCGATTCGCAGCGCATCGCCTTCTATCGCCTTCTTGACGAGTTCTT
CTGATTCGAAATGACCGACCAAGCGACGCCCAACCGGTATCAGCTCACTCAAAGGCGGTAATACGGTTAT
CCACAGAATCAGGGGATAACGCAGGAAAGAACATGTGAGCAAAAGGCCAGCAAAAGGCCAGGAACCGTAA
AAAGGCCGCGTTGCTGGCGTTTTTCCATAGGCTCCGCCCCCCTGACGAGCATCACAAAAATCGACGCTCA
AGTCAGAGGTGGCGAAACCCGACAGGACTATAAAGATACCAGGCGTTTCCCCCTGGAAGCTCCCTCGTGC
GCTCTCCTGTTCCGACCCTGCCGCTTACCGGATACCTGTCCGCCTTTCTCCCTTCGGGAAGCGTGGCGCT
TTCTCATAGCTCACGCTGTAGGTATCTCAGTTCGGTGTAGGTCGTTCGCTCCAAGCTGGGCTGTGTGCAC
GAACCCCCCGTTCAGCCCGACCGCTGCGCCTTATCCGGTAACTATCGTCTTGAGTCCAACCCGGTAAGAC
ACGACTTATCGCCACTGGCAGCAGCCACTGGTAACAGGATTAGCAGAGCGAGGTATGTAGGCGGTGCTAC
AGAGTTCTTGAAGTGGTGGCCTAACTACGGCTACACTAGAAGGACAGTATTTGGTATCTGCGCTCTGCTG
AAGCCAGTTACCTTCGGAAAAAGAGTTGGTAGCTCTTGATCCGGCAAACAAACCACCGCTGGTAGCGGTG
GTTTTTTTGTTTGCAAGCAGCAGATTACGCGCAGAAAAAAAGGATTTCAAGAAGATCCTTTGATCTTTTC
TACGGGGTCTGACGCTCAGTGGAACGAAAACTCACGTTAAGGGATTTTGGTCATGAGATTATCAAAAAGG
ATCTTCACCTAGATCCTTTTATAGTCCGGAATCGTCACACAAAAAACCAACACACAGATGTAATGAAAAT
AAAGATATTTTATTGCGGCCATCGTGATGGCTAGAGTTTAGCCCTCCCACACATAACCAGAGGGCAGCAA
TTCACGAATCCCAACTGCCGTCGGCTGTCCATCACTGTCCTTCACTATGGCTTTGATCCCAGGATGCAGA
TCGAGAAGCACCTGTCGGCACCGTCCGCAGGGGCTCAAGATGCCCCTGTTCTCATTTCCGATCGCGACGA
TACAAGTCAGGTTGCCAGCTGCCGCAGCAGCAGCAGTGCCCAGCACCACGAGTTCTGCACAAGGTCCCCC
AGTAAAATGATATACATTGACACCAGTGAAGATGCGGCCGTCGCTAGAGAGAGCTGCGCTGGCGACGCTG
TAGTCTTCAGAGATGGGGATGCTGTTGATTGTAGCCGTTGCTCTTTCAATGAGGGTGGATTCTTCTTGAG
ACAAAGGCTTGGCCATGGTGGCGCTAGTGTCAGAAGAATCGAGCTTTTTGCAAAAGCCTAGGCCTCCAAA
AAAGCCTCCTCACTACTTCTGGAATAGCTCAGAGGCCGAGGCGGCCTCGGCCTCTGCATAAATAAAAAAA
ATTAGTCAGCCATGGGGCGGAGAATGGGCGGAACTGGGCGGAGTTAGGGGCGGGATGGGCGGAGTTAGGG
GCGGGACTATGGTTGCTGACTAATTGAGATGCATGCTTTGCATACTTCTGCCTGCTGGGGAGCCTGGGGA
CTTTCCACACCTGGTTGCTGACTAATTGAGATGCATGCTTTGCATACTTCTGCCTGCTGGGGAGCCTGGG
GACTTTCCACACCCTAACTGACACACATTCCACAGCTGGTTCTTTCCGCCTCAGAAGGTACCTAACCAAG
TTCCTCTTTCAGAGGTTATTTCAGGCCATGGTGCTGCGC
