>Addgene plasmid #211133 | pBiT3.1-N_RRP9:1-475 | depositor partial sequence | sequence record 411744 | Insert sequence
ATGTCGGCAACAGCGGCTGCTCGTAAGCGGGGAAAGCCGGCCTCTGGGGCCGGGGCTGGCGCGGGGGCCG
GCAAGCGGCGGCGAAAGGCCGACTCTGCGGGGGACAGGGGCAAATCCAAGGGTGGCGGCAAGATGAATGA
GGAGATCTCCAGCGACTCTGAGAGCGAGAGCCTAGCTCCAAGGAAGCCTGAGGAGGAGGAGGAGGAGGAG
CTGGAGGAAACTGCACAGGAAAAGAAGCTGCGCTTGGCCAAGCTCTACCTAGAGCAGCTCCGTCAGCAAG
AGGAGGAGAAGGCTGAGGCCCGTGCATTTGAGGAGGACCAGGTGGCGGGGCGCCTGAAGGAGGATGTGCT
TGAGCAGAGGGGCAGGCTGCAGAAGTTGGTGGCAAAAGAGATCCAGGCCCCAGCCTCAGCTGACATTCGC
GTTTTACGGGGGCACCAGCTCTCTATCACATGTTTGGTCGTCACCCCCGATGACTCAGCCATCTTCTCTG
CTGCCAAAGACTGCAGCATCATTAAGTGGAGCGTGGAGAGTGGACGGAAGCTGCATGTGATTCCTCGAGC
CAAGAAGGGTGCCGAGGGAAAGCCCCCTGGCCACAGCAGCCACGTCCTCTGCATGGCCATCTCCTCCGAC
GGCAAGTACCTTGCCTCTGGTGACCGCAGCAAGCTCATTCTCATTTGGGAGGCCCAGAGCTGCCAGCACT
TGTACACCTTCACAGGACACCGGGATGCAGTGTCGGGTCTGGCATTCCGCAGAGGCACCCACCAGCTCTA
CAGCACATCCCACGATCGCTCCGTGAAGGTGTGGAATGTGGCAGAGAACTCCTACGTGGAGACGCTCTTC
GGACACCAGGACGCTGTGGCTGCACTGGATGCCTTGAGCCGGGAGTGCTGTGTGACGGCTGGGGGCCGGG
ATGGGACTGTACGTGTGTGGAAGATCCCCGAGGAGTCCCAGCTTGTCTTCTATGGCCACCAGGGCTCCAT
CGACTGCATCCACCTAATCAATGAGGAGCACATGGTGTCCGGCGCGGACGATGGCTCTGTGGCCTTGTGG
GGTCTCTCCAAGAAGCGACCACTTGCCCTGCAGCGTGAAGCTCACGGGCTGCGGGGAGAGCCAGGCCTGG
AGCAGCCCTTCTGGATATCGTCGGTGGCAGCCCTCCTCAACACAGACCTTGTGGCCACAGGCTCCCACAG
CTCCTGTGTGCGGCTTTGGCAGTGTGGGGAAGGCTTCCGGCAGCTTGACCTTCTCTGTGACATCCCCCTG
GTGGGTTTTATCAACAGCCTCAAGTTCTCCAGCTCTGGGGACTTCCTGGTGGCTGGGGTAGGGCAGGAGC
ACAGGCTTGGCCGATGGTGGAGAATCAAAGAGGCTCGGAATTCTGTCTGCATCATCCCACTCCGCAGGGT
CCCTGTACCCCCAGCTGCTGGTTCC
